>Addgene plasmid #177602 | pEcH6IF1 | addgene full sequence | sequence record 351512 | Addgene NGS Result
GATACGCCTATTTTTATAGGTTAATGTCATGATAATAATGGTTTCTTAGACGTCAGGTGGCACTTTTCGG
GGAAATGTGCGCGGAACCCCTATTTGTTTATTTTTCTAAATACATTCAAATATGTATCCGCTCATGAGAC
AATAACCCTGATAAATGCTTCAATAACATTGAAAAAGGAAGAGTATGAGTATTCAACATTTCCGTGTCGC
CCTTATTCCCTTTTTTGCGGCATTTTGCCTTCCTGTTTTTGCTCACCCAGAAACGCTGGTGAAAGTAAAA
GATGCTGAAGATCAGTTGGGTGCACGAGTGGGTTACATCGAACTGGATCTCAACAGCGGTAAGATCCTTG
AGAGTTTTCGCCCCGAAGAACGTTTTCCAATGATGAGCACTTTTAAAGTTCTGCTATGTGGCGCGGTATT
ATCCCGTGTTGACGCCGGGCAAGAGCAACTCGGTCGCCGCATACACTATTCTCAGAATGACTTGGTTGAG
TACTCACCAGTCACAGAAAAGCATCTTACGGATGGCATGACAGTAAGAGAATTATGCAGTGCTGCCATAA
CCATGAGTGATAACACTGCGGCCAACTTACTTCTGACAACGATCGGAGGACCGAAGGAGCTAACCGCTTT
TTTGCACAACATGGGGGATCATGTAACTCGCCTTGATCGTTGGGAACCGGAGCTGAATGAAGCCATACCA
AACGACGAGCGTGACACCACGATGCCTGCAGCAATGGCAACAACGTTGCGCAAACTATTAACTGGCGAAC
TACTTACTCTAGCTTCCCGGCAACAATTAATAGACTGGATGGAGGCGGATAAAGTTGCAGGACCACTTCT
GCGCTCGGCCCTTCCGGCTGGCTGGTTTATTGCTGATAAATCTGGAGCCGGTGAGCGTGGGTCTCGCGGT
ATCATTGCAGCACTGGGGCCAGATGGTAAGCCCTCCCGTATCGTAGTTATCTACACGACGGGGAGTCAGG
CAACTATGGATGAACGAAATAGACAGATCGCTGAGATAGGTGCCTCACTGATTAAGCATTGGTAACTGTC
AGACCAAGTTTACTCATATATACTTTAGATTGATTTAAAACTTCATTTTTAATTTAAAAGGATCTAGGTG
AAGATCCTTTTTGATAATCTCATGACCAAAATCCCTTAACGTGAGTTTTCGTTCCACTGAGCGTCAGACC
CCGTAGAAAAGATCAAAGGATCTTCTTGAGATCCTTTTTTTCTGCGCGTAATCTGCTGCTTGCAAACAAA
AAAACCACCGCTACCAGCGGTGGTTTGTTTGCCGGATCAAGAGCTACCAACTCTTTTTCCGAAGGTAACT
GGCTTCAGCAGAGCGCAGATACCAAATACTGTCCTTCTAGTGTAGCCGTAGTTAGGCCACCACTTCAAGA
ACTCTGTAGCACCGCCTACATACCTCGCTCTGCTAATCCTGTTACCAGTGGCTGCTGCCAGTGGCGATAA
GTCGTGTCTTACCGGGTTGGACTCAAGACGATAGTTACCGGATAAGGCGCAGCGGTCGGGCTGAACGGGG
GGTTCGTGCACACAGCCCAGCTTGGAGCGAACGACCTACACCGAACTGAGATACCTACAGCGTGAGCTAT
GAGAAAGCGCCACGCTTCCCGAAGGGAGAAAGGCGGACAGGTATCCGGTAAGCGGCAGGGTCGGAACAGG
AGAGCGCACGAGGGAGCTTCCAGGGGGAAACGCCTGGTATCTTTATAGTCCTGTCGGGTTTCGCCACCTC
TGACTTGAGCGTCGATTTTTGTGATGCTCGTCAGGGGGGCGGAGCCTATGGAAAAACGCCAGCAACGCGG
CCTTTTTACGGTTCCTGGCCTTTTGCTGGCCTTTTGCTCACATGTTCTTTCCTGCGTTATCCCCTGATTC
TGTGGATAACCGTATTACCGCCTTTGAGTGAGCTGATACCGCTCGCCGCAGCCGAACGACCGAGCGCAGC
GAGTCAGTGAGCGAGGAAGCGGAAGAGCGCCTGATGCGGTATTTTCTCCTTACGCATCTGTGCGGTATTT
CACACCGCAATGGTGCACTCTCAGTACAATCTGCTCTGATGCCGCATAGTTAAGCCAGTATACACTCCGC
TATCGCTACGTGACTGGGTCATGGCTGCGCCCCGACACCCGCCAACACCCGCTGACGCGCCCTGACGGGC
TTGTCTGCTCCCGGCATCCGCTTACAGACAAGCTGTGACCGTCTCCGGGAGCTGCATGTGTCAGAGGTTT
TCACCGTCATCACCGAAACGCGCGAGGCAGCTGCGGTAAAGCTCATCAGCGTGGTCGTGAAGCGATTCAC
AGATGTCTGCCTGTTCATCCGCGTCCAGCTCGTTGAGTTTCTCCAGAAGCGTTAATGTCTGGCTTCTGAT
AAAGCGGGCCATGTTAAGGGCGGTTTTTTCCTGTTTGGTCACTGATGCCTCCGTGTAAGGGGGATTTCTG
TTCATGGGGGTAATGATACCGATGAAACGAGAGAGGATGCTCACGATACGGGTTACTGATGATGAACATG
CCCGGTTACTGGAACGTTGTGAGGGTAAACAACTGGCGGTATGGATGCGGCGGGACCAGAGAAAAATCAC
TCAGGGTCAATGCCAGCGCTTCGTTAATACAGATGTAGGTGTTCCACAGGGTAGCCAGCAGCATCCTGCG
ATGCAGATCCGGAACATAATGGTGCAGGGCGCTGACTTCCGCGTTTCCAGACTTTACGAAACACGGAAAC
CGAAGACCATTCATGTTGTTGCTCAGGTCGCAGACGTTTTGCAGCAGCAGTCGCTTCACGTTCGCTCGCG
TATCGGTGATTCATTCTGCTAACCAGTAAGGCAACCCCGCCAGCCTAGCCGGGTCCTCAACGACAGGAGC
ACGATCATGCGCACCCGTGGCCAGGACCCAACGCTGCCCGAGATGCGCCGCGTGCGGCTGCTGGAGATGG
CGGACGCGATGGATATGTTCTGCCAAGGGTTGGTTTGCGCATTCACAGTTCTCCGCAAGAATTGATTGGC
TCCAATTCTTGGAGTGGTGAATCCGTTAGCGAGGTGCCGCCGGCTTCCATTCAGGTCGAGGTGGCCCGGC
TCCATGCACCGCGACGCAACGCGGGGAGGCAGACAAGGTATAGGGCGGCGCCTACAATCCATGCCAACCC
GTTCCATGTGCTCGCCGAGGCGGCATAAATCGCCGTGACGATCAGCGGTCCAATGATCGAAGTTAGGCTG
GTAAGAGCCGCGAGCGATCCTTGAAGCTGTCCCTGATGGTCGTCATCTACCTGCCTGGACAGCATGGCCT
GCAACGCGGGCATCCCGATGCCGCCGGAAGCGAGAAGAATCATAATGGGGAAGGCCATCCAGCCTCGCGT
CGCGAACGCCAGCAAGACGTAGCCCAGCGCGTCGGCCGCCATGCCGGCGATAATGGCCTGCTTCTCGCCG
AAACGTTTGGTGGCGGGACCAGTGACGAAGGCTTGAGCGAGGGCGTGCAAGATTCCGAATACCGCAAGCG
ACAGGCCGATCATCGTCGCGCTCCAGCGAAAGCGGTCCTCGCCGAAAATGACCCAGAGCGCTGCCGGCAC
CTGTCCTACGAGTTGCATGATAAAGAAGACAGTCATAAGTGCGGCGACGATAGTCATGCCCCGCGCCCAC
CGGAAGGAGCTGACTGGGTTGAAGGCTCTCAAGGGCATCGGTCGACGCTCTCCCTTATGCGACTCCTGCA
TTAGGAAGCAGCCCAGTAGTAGGTTGAGGCCGTTGAGCACCGCCGCCGCAAGGAATGGTGCATGCAAGGA
GATGGCGCCCAACAGTCCCCCGGCCACGGGGCCTGCCACCATACCCACGCCGAAACAAGCGCTCATGAGC
CCGAAGTGGCGAGCCCGATCTTCCCCATCGGTGATGTCGGCGATATAGGCGCCAGCAACCGCACCTGTGG
CGCCGGTGATGCCGGCCACGATGCGTCCGGCGTAGAGGATCGAGATCTCGATCCCGCGAAATTAATACGA
CTCACTATAGGGAGACCACAACGGTTTCCCTCTAGTGCCGGCTCCGGAGAGCTCTTTAATTAAGCGGCCG
CCCTGCAGGACTCGAGTTCTAGAAATAATTTTGTTTAACTTTAAGAAGGAGATATACATATGAAATCTTC
TCACCATCACCATCACCATGAAAACCTGTACTTCCAATCCAATGCA
[213 nt withheld, positions 4177-4389]
TAATAACATTGGAAGTGGATAACGGATCCGCGATCGCGGCGCGCCACCTGGTGGCCGGCCGGTACCACGC
GTGCGCGCTGATCCGGCTGCTAACAAAGCCCGAAAGGAAGCTGAGTTGGCTGCTGCCACCGCTGAGCAAT
AACTAGCATAACCCCTTGGGGCCTCTAAACGGGTCTTGAGGGGTTTTTTGCTGAAAGGAGGAACTATATC
CGGATATCCACAGGACGGGTGTGGTCGCCATGATCGCGTAGTCGATAGTGGCTCCAAGTAGCGAAGCGAG
CAGGACTGGGCGGCGGCCAAAGCGGTCGGACAGTGCTCCGAGAACGGGTGCGCATAGAAATTGCATCAAC
GCATATAGCGCTAGCAGCACGCCATAGTGACTGGCGATGCTGTCGGAATGGACGATATCCCGCAAGAGGC
CCGGCAGTACCGGCATAACCAAGCCTATGCCTACAGCATCCAGGGTGACGGTGCCGAGGATGACGATGAG
CGCATTGTTAGATTTCATACACGGTGCCTGACTGCGTTAGCAATTTAACTGTGATAAACTACCGCATTAA
AGCTTATCGATGATAAGCTGTCAAACATGAGAATTCTTGAAGACGAAAGGGCCTCGT
Features (pLannotate 1.2.2; 16 found; start..end, strand, type, name):
     80..184     +  promoter       AmpR promoter: bla
    185..1045    +  CDS            AmpR: β-lactamase; bla; confers resistance to ampicillin, carbenicillin, and related antibiotics
   1216..1804    +  rep_origin     ori: high-copy-number ColE1/pMB1/pBR322/pUC origin of replication
   1990..2129    -  misc_feature   bom: basis of mobility region from pBR322
   2231..2422    -  CDS            rop: Rop protein, which maintains plasmids at low copy number; rop
   2439..2819    +  CDS            YPB1_ECOLX: Protein predicted: Swiss-Prot protein existence level 4. From Escherichia coli.
   3061..3961    -  CDS            TcR (fragment): tetracycline efflux protein; tet; confers resistance to tetracycline
   3983..4001    +  promoter       T7 promoter: promoter for bacteriophage T7 RNA polymerase
   4090..4112    +  RBS            RBS: efficient ribosome binding site from bacteriophage T7 gene 10 (Olins and Rangwala, 1989)
   4132..4149    +  CDS            6xHis: 6xHis affinity tag
   4150..4166    +  CDS            TEV site (fragment): tobacco etch virus (TEV) protease recognition and cleavage site
   4177..4389    +  CDS            infA (sequence withheld): IF1_ECOLI - Experimental evidence at protein level: Swiss-Prot protein existence level 1. One of the essential components for the initiation of protein synthesis. Binds in the vicinity of the A-site. Stabilizes the binding of IF-2 and IF-3 on the 30S subunit to which N-formylmethionyl- tRNA(fMet) subsequently binds. Helps modulate mRNA selection, yielding the 30S pre-initiation complex (PIC). Upon addition of the 50S ribosomal subunit, IF-1, IF-2 and IF-3 are released leaving the mature 70S translation initiation complex. From Escherichia coli (strain K12).
   4475..4524    +  CDS            SET1 (fragment): solubility-enhancement tag derived from T7 phage gene 10B
   4532..4579    +  terminator     T7 terminator: transcription terminator for bacteriophage T7 RNA polymerase
   4605..4897    -  CDS            TcR (fragment): tetracycline efflux protein; tet; confers resistance to tetracycline
   4945..4973    -  promoter       tet promoter: E. coli promoter for tetracycline efflux protein gene
