[The description below was written by a language model from this plasmid's Addgene catalogue record and pLannotate feature annotations shown in this document.]
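Description:
pEcH6IF1 is a bacterial expression plasmid of about 5 kb, built on the 2BT ligation-independent cloning backbone, that produces N-terminally hexahistidine-tagged translation initiation factor 1 (IF1, the infA gene product) from Escherichia coli. It replicates from a ColE1/pMB1-type origin and is selected with ampicillin through the bla β-lactamase gene and its own promoter. The catalogue lists it as high copy, although the annotation also shows pBR322-derived rop and bom elements, and Rop normally moderates copy number. Two fragments of the tetracycline resistance gene and the tet promoter flank the expression cassette. These are remnants of a pBR322-style backbone whose tet gene was interrupted by the cassette, so they are not expected to confer tetracycline resistance.

The expression cassette consists of a T7 promoter followed by the efficient phage T7 gene 10 ribosome binding site, a 6xHis tag, a TEV protease recognition site (annotated as a fragment) and the infA coding sequence, and it ends at a T7 terminator. A short match to a T7 gene 10B-derived solubility tag lies downstream of infA, close to the terminator. It is most likely residual vector sequence rather than part of the fusion protein, though the record does not settle this. Transcription depends on T7 RNA polymerase, so expression requires a host strain that supplies this enzyme. No lac operator or lacI gene is annotated.

The design allows IF1 to be purified by metal-affinity chromatography, with the TEV site potentially allowing tag removal. IF1 binds near the A-site of the 30S ribosomal subunit and stabilises IF2 and IF3 binding during initiation complex assembly, so the purified protein would suit in vitro translation or ribosome studies, although the record states no purpose beyond expression.
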