Addgene plasmid #177602: pEcH6IF1
Purpose: Expresses His tagged IF1 in Escherichia coli cells
Depositing lab: Kambiz Hamadani. Depositing organization: California State University, San Marcos.
Backbone
  Vector backbone: 2BT
  Vector type: Bacterial Expression
Growth in bacteria
  Bacterial resistance: Ampicillin, 100 μg/mL
  Growth temperature: 37°C
  Growth strain: DH5alpha
  Copy number: High Copy
Gene/Insert
  Gene/Insert name: Initiation Factor 1
  Species: Escherichia coli
  Entrez Gene: infA (a.k.a. bypA1, ECK0875, JW0867)
  Tag / fusion protein: Hexahistidine (N terminal on backbone)
  Cloning method: Ligation Independent Cloning
Terms and licenses: Academic/Nonprofit Terms; Industry Terms: Not Available to Industry
How to cite: pEcH6IF1 was a gift from Kambiz Hamadani (Addgene plasmid # 177602 ; http://n2t.net/addgene:177602 ; RRID:Addgene_177602)
