>Addgene plasmid #177602 | pEcH6IF1 | depositor partial sequence | sequence record 344505 | E. coli Initiation Factor 1 cDNA insert
[216 nt withheld, positions 1-216]
TGA
